Addgene plasmid #35121: pAG25
Depositing lab: John McCusker. Depositing organization: Duke University. Publication: Three new dominant drug resistance cassettes for gene disruption in Saccharomyces cerevisiae. Goldstein AL, McCusker JH. Yeast. 1999 Oct;15(14):1541-53. 10.1002/(SICI)1097-0061(199910)15:14<1541::AID-YEA476>3.0.CO;2-K PubMed 10514571.
Backbone
  Vector backbone: pFA6
  Modifications to backbone: Transformed E.coli cells are resistant to ampicillin. The plasmid contains the nat1 gene from Streptomyces noursei encoding nourseothricin N-acetyl-transferase and confers resistance to the antibiotic nourseothricin of transformed yeasts. Other plasmids conferring nourseothricin resistance: pAG35, pAG36. Plasmid usefull as template for PCR to create gene deletions. Integrative transformation of the respective PCR fragment and selection of the mutants.
  Vector type: Yeast replicating
  Selectable markers: Nourseothricin
Growth in bacteria
  Bacterial resistance: Ampicillin, 100 μg/mL
  Growth temperature: 37°C
  Growth strain: DH5alpha
  Copy number: High Copy
Gene/Insert
  Gene/Insert name: natMX4
  Species: Streptomyces noursei
Terms and licenses: Academic/Nonprofit Terms; Industry Terms: Not Available to Industry
How to cite: pAG25 was a gift from John McCusker (Addgene plasmid # 35121 ; http://n2t.net/addgene:35121 ; RRID:Addgene_35121)
