[The description below was written by a language model from this plasmid's Addgene catalogue record and pLannotate feature annotations shown in this document.]
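Description:
pAG25 is a small (about 3.7 kb) E. coli plasmid built on the pFA6 backbone that carries the natMX4 dominant drug-resistance cassette for Saccharomyces cerevisiae. It is propagated in bacteria through a high-copy ColE1/pUC-type origin and selected with ampicillin via the bla gene and its native promoter. The catalogue lists the vector type as "yeast replicating", but the feature table shows no yeast origin (no 2μ, ARS or CEN element). This fits the depositor's description of the plasmid as a PCR template rather than something maintained episomally in yeast. Short annotated fragments of lacI, rop and the bom region appear to be backbone remnants with no evident functional role.

The payload is the nat1 open reading frame from Streptomyces noursei, encoding nourseothricin N-acetyltransferase. It is placed between the Ashbya gossypii TEF promoter and TEF terminator. These heterologous regulatory sequences drive expression in yeast, and the enzyme inactivates nourseothricin by acetylation, giving a dominant selection that does not depend on auxotrophic mutations in the host strain. The annotation tool labels the coding sequence as a fragment, although it spans nearly the whole interval between promoter and terminator. SP6 and T7 phage promoters flank the cassette region.

According to the record, pAG25 is used as a template for PCR amplification of the natMX4 module to create gene deletions. The PCR fragment is integrated into the yeast genome by transformation, and mutants are selected on nourseothricin. The record also names pAG35 and pAG36 as related plasmids that confer the same resistance.
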