Features (pLannotate 1.2.2; 11 found; start..end, strand, type, name):
    115..458     +  promoter       TEF promoter: Ashbya gossypii TEF promoter
    465..1029    +  CDS            NrsR (fragment): nourseothricin acetyltransferase; Streptomyces noursei nat1; confers resistance to nourseothricin
   1037..1234    +  terminator     TEF terminator: Ashbya gossypii TEF terminator
   1342..1360    -  promoter       T7 promoter: promoter for bacteriophage T7 RNA polymerase
   1382..1435    -  CDS            lacI (fragment): lac repressor; lacI; The lac repressor binds to the lac operator to inhibit transcription in E. coli. This inhibition can be relieved by adding lactose or isopropyl-β-D-thiogalactopyranoside (IPTG).
   1618..2206    -  rep_origin     ori: high-copy-number ColE1/pMB1/pBR322/pUC origin of replication
   2377..3237    -  CDS            AmpR: β-lactamase; bla; confers resistance to ampicillin, carbenicillin, and related antibiotics
   3238..3342    -  promoter       AmpR promoter: bla
   3437..3472    +  CDS            rop (fragment): Rop protein, which maintains plasmids at low copy number; rop
   3574..3625    +  misc_feature   bom (fragment): basis of mobility region from pBR322
   3688..2       +  promoter       SP6 promoter (across the origin): promoter for bacteriophage SP6 RNA polymerase
>Addgene plasmid #35121 | pAG25 | depositor full sequence | sequence record 83373 | pAG25 sequence 3704 bps
GAACGCGGCCGCCAGCTGAAGCTTCGTACGCTGCAGGTCGACGGATCCCCGGGTTAATTAAGGCGCGCCA
GATCTGTTTAGCTTGCCTTGTCCCCGCCGGGTCACCCGGCCAGCGACATGGAGGCCCAGAATACCCTCCT
TGACAGTCTTGACGTGCGCAGCTCAGGGGCATGATGTGACTGTCGCCCGTACATTTAGCCCATACATCCC
CATGTATAATCATTTGCATCCATACATTTTGATGGCCGCACGGCGCGAAGCAAAAATTACGGCTCCTCGC
TGCAGACCTGCGAGCAGGGAAACGCTCCCCTCACAGACGCGTTGAATTGTCCCCACGCCGCGCCCCTGTA
GAGAAATATAAAAGGTTAGGATTTGCCACTGAGGTTCTTCTTTCATATACTTCCTTTTAAAATCTTGCTA
GGATACAGTTCTCACATCACATCCGAACATAAACAACCATGGGTACCACTCTTGACGACACGGCTTACCG
GTACCGCACCAGTGTCCCGGGGGACGCCGAGGCCATCGAGGCACTGGATGGGTCCTTCACCACCGACACC
GTCTTCCGCGTCACCGCCACCGGGGACGGCTTCACCCTGCGGGAGGTGCCGGTGGACCCGCCCCTGACCA
AGGTGTTCCCCGACGACGAATCGGACGACGAATCGGACGACGGGGAGGACGGCGACCCGGACTCCCGGAC
GTTCGTCGCGTACGGGGACGACGGCGACCTGGCGGGCTTCGTGGTCGTCTCGTACTCCGGCTGGAACCGC
CGGCTGACCGTCGAGGACATCGAGGTCGCCCCGGAGCACCGGGGGCACGGGGTCGGGCGCGCGTTGATGG
GGCTCGCGACGGAGTTCGCCCGCGAGCGGGGCGCCGGGCACCTCTGGCTGGAGGTCACCAACGTCAACGC
ACCGGCGATCCACGCGTACCGGCGGATGGGGTTCACCCTCTGCGGCCTGGACACCGCCCTGTACGACGGC
ACCGCCTCGGACGGCGAGCAGGCGCTCTACATGAGCATGCCCTGCCCCTAATCAGTACTGACAATAAAAA
GATTCTTGTTTTCAAGAACTTGTCATTTGTATAGTTTTTTTATATTGTAGTTGTTCTATTTTAATCAAAT
GTTAGCGTGATTTATATTTTTTTTCGCCTCGACATCATCTGCCCAGATGCGAAGTTAAGTGCGCAGAAAG
TAATATCATGCGTCAATCGTATGTGAATGCTGGTCGCTATACTGCTGTCGATTCGATACTAACGCCGCCA
TCCAGTGTCGAAAACGAGCTCGAATTCATCGATGATATCAGATCCACTAGTGGCCTATGCGGCCGCGGAT
CTGCCGGTCTCCCTATAGTGAGTCGTATTAATTTCGATAAGCCAGGTTAACCTGCATTAATGAATCGGCC
AACGCGCGGGGAGAGGCGGTTTGCGTATTGGGCGCTCTTCCGCTTCCTCGCTCACTGACTCGCTGCGCTC
GGTCGTTCGGCTGCGGCGAGCGGTATCAGCTCACTCAAAGGCGGTAATACGGTTATCCACAGAATCAGGG
GATAACGCAGGAAAGAACATGTGAGCAAAAGGCCAGCAAAAGGCCAGGAACCGTAAAAAGGCCGCGTTGC
TGGCGTTTTTCCATAGGCTCCGCCCCCCTGACGAGCATCACAAAAATCGACGCTCAAGTCAGAGGTGGCG
AAACCCGACAGGACTATAAAGATACCAGGCGTTTCCCCCTGGAAGCTCCCTCGTGCGCTCTCCTGTTCCG
ACCCTGCCGCTTACCGGATACCTGTCCGCCTTTCTCCCTTCGGGAAGCGTGGCGCTTTCTCAATGCTCAC
GCTGTAGGTATCTCAGTTCGGTGTAGGTCGTTCGCTCCAAGCTGGGCTGTGTGCACGAACCCCCCGTTCA
GCCCGACCGCTGCGCCTTATCCGGTAACTATCGTCTTGAGTCCAACCCGGTAAGACACGACTTATCGCCA
CTGGCAGCAGCCACTGGTAACAGGATTAGCAGAGCGAGGTATGTAGGCGGTGCTACAGAGTTCTTGAAGT
GGTGGCCTAACTACGGCTACACTAGAAGGACAGTATTTGGTATCTGCGCTCTGCTGAAGCCAGTTACCTT
CGGAAAAAGAGTTGGTAGCTCTTGATCCGGCAAACAAACCACCGCTGGTAGCGGTGGTTTTTTTGTTTGC
AAGCAGCAGATTACGCGCAGAAAAAAAGGATCTCAAGAAGATCCTTTGATCTTTTCTACGGGGTCTGACG
CTCAGTGGAACGAAAACTCACGTTAAGGGATTTTGGTCATGAGATTATCAAAAAGGATCTTCACCTAGAT
CCTTTTAAATTAAAAATGAAGTTTTAAATCAATCTAAAGTATATATGAGTAAACTTGGTCTGACAGTTAC
CAATGCTTAATCAGTGAGGCACCTATCTCAGCGATCTGTCTATTTCGTTCATCCATAGTTGCCTGACTCC
CCGTCGTGTAGATAACTACGATACGGGAGGGCTTACCATCTGGCCCCAGTGCTGCAATGATACCGCGAGA
CCCACGCTCACCGGCTCCAGATTTATCAGCAATAAACCAGCCAGCCGGAAGGGCCGAGCGCAGAAGTGGT
CCTGCAACTTTATCCGCCTCCATCCAGTCTATTAATTGTTGCCGGGAAGCTAGAGTAAGTAGTTCGCCAG
TTAATAGTTTGCGCAACGTTGTTGCCATTGCTACAGGCATCGTGGTGTCACGCTCGTCGTTTGGTATGGC
TTCATTCAGCTCCGGTTCCCAACGATCAAGGCGAGTTACATGATCCCCCATGTTGTGCAAAAAAGCGGTT
AGCTCCTTCGGTCCTCCGATCGTTGTCAGAAGTAAGTTGGCCGCAGTGTTATCACTCATGGTTATGGCAG
CACTGCATAATTCTCTTACTGTCATGCCATCCGTAAGATGCTTTTCTGTGACTGGTGAGTACTCAACCAA
GTCATTCTGAGAATAGTGTATGCGGCGACCGAGTTGCTCTTGCCCGGCGTCAATACGGGATAATACCGCG
CCACATAGCAGAACTTTAAAAGTGCTCATCATTGGAAAACGTTCTTCGGGGCGAAAACTCTCAAGGATCT
TACCGCTGTTGAGATCCAGTTCGATGTAACCCACTCGTGCACCCAACTGATCTTCAGCATCTTTTACTTT
CACCAGCGTTTCTGGGTGAGCAAAAACAGGAAGGCAAAATGCCGCAAAAAAGGGAATAAGGGCGACACGG
AAATGTTGAATACTCATACTCTTCCTTTTTCAATATTATTGAAGCATTTATCAGGGTTATTGTCTCATGA
GCGGATACATATTTGAATGTATTTAGAAAAATAAACAAATAGGGGTTCCGCGCACATTTCCCCGAAAAGT
GCCACCTGACGTCTAAGAAACCATTATTATCATGACATTAACCTATAAAAATAGGCGTATCACGAGGCCC
TTTCGTCTCGCGCGTTTCGGTGATGACGGTGAAAACCTCTGACACATGCAGCTCCCGGAGACGGTCACAG
CTTGTCTGTAAGCGGATGCCGGGAGCAGACAAGCCCGTCAGGGCGCGTCAGCGGGTGTTGGCGGGTGTCG
GGGCTGGCTTAACTATGCGGCATCAGAGCAGATTGTACTGAGAGTGCACCATATGGACATATTGTCGTTA
GAACGCGGCTACAATTAATACATAACCTTATGTATCATACACATACGATTTAGGTGACACTATA
