>Addgene plasmid #35121 | pAG25 | addgene partial sequence | sequence record 46286 | SP6 5'-ATTTAGGTGACACTATAG-3'
GGATCCCCGGGTTAATTAAGGCGCGCCAGATCTGTTTAGCTTGCCTCGTCCCCGCCGGGTCACCCGGCCA
GCGACATGGAGGCCCAGAATACCCTCCTTGACAGTCTTGACGTGCGCAGCTCAGGGGCATGATGTGACTG
TCGCCCGTACATTTAGCCCATACATCCCCATGTATAATCATTTGCATCCATACATTTTGATGGCCGCACG
GCGCGAAGCAAAAATTACGGCTCCTCGCTGCAGACCTGCGAGCAGGGAAACGCTCCCCTCACAGACGCGT
TGAATTGTCCCCACGCCGCGCCCCTGTAGAGAAATATAAAAGGTTAGGATTTGCCACTGAGGTTCTTCTT
TCATATACTTCCTTTTAAAATCTTGCTAGGATACAGTTCTCACATCACATCCGAACATAAACAACCATGG
GTACCACTCTTGACGACACGGCTTACCGGTACCGCACCAGTGTCCCGGGGGACGCCGAGGCCATCGAGGC
ACTGGATGGGTCCTTCACCACCGACACCGTCTTCCGCGTCACCGCCACCGGGGACGGCTTCACCCTGCGG
GAGGTGCCGGTGGACCCGCCCCTGACCAAGGTGTTCCCCGACGACGAATCGGACGACGAATCGGACGACG
GGGAGGACGGCGACCCGGACTCCCGGACGTTCGTCGCGTACGGGGACGACGGCGACCTGGCGGGCTTCGT
GGTCGTCTCGTACTCCGGCTGGAACCGCCGGCTGACCGTCGAGGACATCGAGGTCGCCCCGGAGCACCGG
GGGCAC
